Addgene plasmid #218909: pEN-X-mPGK-NeoR-SV40 polyA-Z
Purpose: golden gate cloning
Depositing lab: Sven Eyckerman. Depositing organization: Vlaams Instituut voor Biotechnologie (VIB, vzw). Publication: Leveraging a self-cleaving peptide for tailored control in proximity labeling proteomics. Delhaye L, Moschonas GD, Fijalkowska D, Verhee A, De Sutter D, Van de Steene T, De Meyer M, Grzesik H, Van Moortel L, De Bosscher K, Jacobs T, Eyckerman S. Cell Rep Methods. 2024 Jul 15;4(7):100818. doi: 10.1016/j.crmeth.2024.100818. Epub 2024 Jul 9. PubMed 38986614.
Backbone
  Vector backbone: pTwist Kan High Copy
  Backbone manufacturer: Twist Biosciences
  Vector type: Mammalian Expression
Growth in bacteria
  Bacterial resistance: Kanamycin, 50 μg/mL
  Growth temperature: 37°C
  Growth strain: DH5alpha
  Copy number: High Copy
Gene/Insert
  Gene/Insert name: mPGK-Neomycine-SV40 polyA
  Species: Other
  Mutation: 395T>C
  Cloning method: Golden Gate
  Sequencing primers: 5′ Unknown
Terms and licenses: Academic/Nonprofit Terms; Industry Terms: Not Available to Industry
Depositor comments: Please visit https://doi.org/10.1101/2023.11.03.565112 for bioRxiv preprint.
How to cite: pEN-X-mPGK-NeoR-SV40 polyA-Z was a gift from Sven Eyckerman (Addgene plasmid # 218909 ; http://n2t.net/addgene:218909 ; RRID:Addgene_218909)
