[The description below was written by a language model from this plasmid's Addgene catalogue record and pLannotate feature annotations shown in this document.]
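Description:
pEN-X-mPGK-NeoR-SV40 polyA-Z is a small (about 3.7 kb) entry-type plasmid built on the pTwist Kan High Copy backbone and intended as a module for Golden Gate assembly. It is propagated in E. coli through a high-copy ColE1/pUC-type origin and selected with kanamycin via the backbone aph(3')-Ia gene. The backbone also carries short remnants typical of synthetic cloning vectors: a lacZα fragment, a piece of a pBluescript-style multiple cloning site and an rrnB T1 transcription terminator that insulates the insert region.

The payload is a self-contained mammalian selection cassette. The mouse phosphoglycerate kinase 1 (PGK) promoter, a moderately strong constitutive promoter, drives the Tn5-derived aminoglycoside phosphotransferase NeoR (aph(3')-II), and the transcript is terminated by the SV40 polyadenylation signal. In mammalian cells this unit confers resistance to G418. The record lists a 395T>C change in the insert but does not explain its purpose. The "X" and "Z" in the name presumably denote the flanking assembly positions or overhangs that determine where the cassette slots into a multi-part Golden Gate assembly, but the type IIS enzyme sites and overhangs are not annotated in the feature table, nor is the enzyme stated.

Although catalogued as a mammalian expression vector, the plasmid's stated purpose is Golden Gate cloning. It most plausibly serves as a donor part that supplies a neomycin/G418 selection marker to larger destination constructs, and it was deposited with work on proximity labeling proteomics using a self-cleaving peptide.
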