Features (pLannotate 1.2.2; 8 found; start..end, strand, type, name):
     24..67      -  CDS            lacZα (fragment): LacZα fragment of β-galactosidase; lacZ fragment
    154..653     +  promoter       PGK promoter: mouse phosphoglycerate kinase 1 promoter
    667..1461    +  CDS            NeoR/KanR: aminoglycoside phosphotransferase from Tn5; aph(3')-II (or nptII); confers resistance to neomycin, kanamycin, and G418 (Geneticin®)
   1468..1598    +  polyA_signal   SV40 poly(A) signal: SV40 polyadenylation signal
   1874..2462    -  rep_origin     ori: high-copy-number ColE1/pMB1/pBR322/pUC origin of replication
   2598..3413    -  CDS            KanR: aminoglycoside phosphotransferase; aph(3')-Ia; confers resistance to kanamycin in bacteria or G418 (Geneticin®) in eukaryotes
   3529..3551    +  misc_feature   MCS (fragment): pBluescript multiple cloning site
   3551..3597    +  terminator     rrnB T1 terminator: transcription terminator T1 from the E. coli rrnB gene
>Addgene plasmid #218909 | pEN-X-mPGK-NeoR-SV40 polyA-Z | addgene full sequence | sequence record 436805 | Addgene NGS Result
CAATAACTGTGATCCACCACAAGCGCCAGGGTTTTCCCAGTCACGACGTTGTAAAACGACGGCCAGTCAT
GCATAATCCGCACGCATCTGGAATAAGGAAGTGCCATTCCGCCTGACCTGAAGACGTGTGACGTCTCCGC
AAACCTTTCTACCGGGTAGGGGAGGCGCTTTTCCCAAGGCAGTCTGGAGCATGCGCTTTAGCAGCCCCGC
TGGGCACTTGGCGCTACACAAGTGGCCTCTGGCCTCGCACACATTCCACATCCACCGGTAGGCGCCAACC
GGCTCCGTTCTTTGGTGGCCCCTTCGCGCCACCTTCTACTCCTCCCCTAGTCAGGAAGTTCCCCCCCGCC
CCGCAGCTCGCGTCGTGCAGGACGTGACAAATGGAAGTAGCACGCCTCACTAGTCTCGTGCAGATGGACA
GCACCGCTGAGCAATGGAAGCGGGTAGGCCTTTGGGGCAGCGGCCAATAGCAGCTTTGCTCCTTCGCTTT
CTGGGCTCAGAGGCTGGGAAGGGGTGGGTCCGGGGGCGGGCTCAGGGGCGGGCTCAGGGGCGGGGCGGGC
GCCCGAAGGTCCTCCGGAGGCCCGGCATTCTGCACGCTTCAAAAGCGCACGTCTGCCGCGCTGTTCTCCT
CTTCCTCATCTCCGGGCCTTTCGACCTAACACCACCATGATTGAACAAGATGGATTGCACGCAGGTTCTC
CGGCCGCTTGGGTGGAGAGGCTATTCGGCTATGACTGGGCACAACAGACAATCGGCTGCTCTGATGCCGC
CGTGTTCCGGCTGTCAGCGCAGGGGCGCCCGGTTCTTTTTGTCAAGACCGACCTGTCCGGTGCCCTGAAT
GAACTGCAAGACGAGGCAGCGCGGCTATCGTGGCTGGCCACGACGGGCGTTCCTTGCGCAGCTGTGCTCG
ACGTTGTCACTGAAGCGGGAAGGGACTGGCTGCTATTGGGCGAAGTGCCGGGGCAGGATCTCCTGTCATC
TCACCTTGCTCCTGCCGAGAAAGTATCCATCATGGCTGATGCAATGCGGCGGCTGCATACGCTTGATCCG
GCTACCTGCCCATTCGACCACCAAGCGAAACATCGCATCGAGCGAGCACGTACTCGGATGGAAGCCGGTC
TTGTCGATCAGGATGATCTGGACGAAGAGCATCAGGGGCTCGCGCCAGCCGAACTGTTCGCCAGGCTCAA
GGCGAGCATGCCCGACGGCGAGGATCTCGTCGTGACCCATGGCGATGCCTGCTTGCCGAATATCATGGTG
GAAAATGGCCGCTTTTCTGGATTCATCGACTGTGGCCGGCTGGGTGTGGCGGACCGCTATCAGGACATAG
CGTTGGCTACCCGTGATATTGCTGAAGAGCTTGGCGGCGAATGGGCTGACCGCTTCCTCGTGCTTTACGG
TATCGCCGCTCCCGATTCGCAGCGCATCGCCTTCTATCGCCTTCTTGACGAGTTCTTCTGAGGCTCCACT
TGTTTATTGCAGCTTATAATGGTTACAAATAAAGCAATAGCATCACAAATTTCACAAATAAAGCATTTTT
TTCACTGCATTCTAGTTGTGGTTTGTCCAAACTCATCAATGTATCTTATCATGTCTGGCTCTGTATCAGA
TGAGACGCGTATAGTCTTCAGGCTAGGTGGAGGCTCAGTGATGATAAGTCTGCGATGGTGGATGCATGTG
TCATGGTCATAGCTGTTTCCTGTGTGAAATTGTTATCCGCTCAGAGGGCACAATCCTATTCCGCGCTATC
CGACAATCTCCAAGACATTAGGTGGAGTTCAGTTCGGCGTATGGCATATGTCGCTGGAAAGAACATGTGA
GCAAAAGGCCAGCAAAAGGCCAGGAACCGTAAAAAGGCCGCGTTGCTGGCGTTTTTCCATAGGCTCCGCC
CCCCTGACGAGCATCACAAAAATCGACGCTCAAGTCAGAGGTGGCGAAACCCGACAGGACTATAAAGATA
CCAGGCGTTTCCCCCTGGAAGCTCCCTCGTGCGCTCTCCTGTTCCGACCCTGCCGCTTACCGGATACCTG
TCCGCCTTTCTCCCTTCGGGAAGCGTGGCGCTTTCTCATAGCTCACGCTGTAGGTATCTCAGTTCGGTGT
AGGTCGTTCGCTCCAAGCCGGGCTGTGTGCACGAACCCCCCGTTCAGCCCGACCGCTGCGCCTTATCCGG
TAACTATCGTCTTGAGTCCAACCCGGTAAGACACGACTTATCGCCACTGGCAGCAGCCACTGGTAACAGG
ATTAGCAGAGCGAGGTATGTAGGCGGTGCTACAGAGTTCTTGAAGTGGTGGCCTAACTACGGCTACACTA
GAAGAACAGTATTTGGTATCTGCGCTCTGCTGAAGCCAGTTACCTTCGGAAAAAGAGTTGGTAGCTCTTG
ATCCGGCAAACAAACCACCGCTGGTAGCGGTGGTTTTTTTGTTTGCAAGCAGCAGATTACGCGCAGAAAA
AAAGGATCTCAAGAAGATCCTTTGATCTTTTCTACGGGGTCTGACGCTCTATTCAACAAAGCCGCCGTCC
CGTCAAGTCAGCGTAAATGGGTAGGGGGCTTCAAATCGTCCGCTCTGCCAGTGTTACAACCAATTAACAA
ATTCTGATTAGAAAAACTCATCGAGCATCAAATGAAACTGCAATTTATTCATATCAGGATTATCAATACC
ATATTTTTGAAAAAGCCGTTTCTGTAATGAAGGAGAAAACTCACCGAGGCAGTTCCATAGGATGGCAAGA
TCCTGGTATCGGTCTGCGATTCCGACTCGTCCAACATCAATACAACCTATTAATTTCCCCTCGTCAAAAA
TAAGGTTATCAAGTGAGAAATCACCATGAGTGACGACTGAATCCGGTGAGAATGGCAAAAGCTTATGCAT
TTCTTTCCAGACTTGTTCAACAGGCCAGCCATTACGCTCGTCATCAAAATCACTCGCATCAACCAAACCG
TTATTCATTCGTGATTGCGCCTGAGCCAGACGAAATACGCGATCGCTGTTAAAAGGACAATTACAAACAG
GAATCGAATGCAACCGGCGCAGGAACACTGCCAGCGCATCAACAATATTTTCACCTGAATCAGGATATTC
TTCTAATACCTGGAATGCTGTTTTCCCGGGGATCGCAGTGGTGAGTAACCATGCATCATCAGGAGTACGG
ATAAAATGCTTGATGGTCGGAAGAGGCATAAATTCCGTCAGCCAGTTTAGTCTGACCATCTCATCTGTAA
CATCATTGGCAACGCTACCTTTGCCATGTTTCAGAAACAACTCTGGCGCATCGGGCTTCCCATACAATCG
ATAGATTGTCGCACCTGATTGCCCGACATTATCGCGAGCCCATTTATACCCATATAAATCAGCATCCATG
TTGGAATTTAATCGCGGCCTCGAGCAAGACGTTTCCCGTTGAATATGGCTCATAACACCCCTTGTATTAC
TGTTTATGTAAGCAGACAGTTTTATTGTTCATGATGATATATTTTTATCTTGTGCAATGTAACATCAGAG
ATTTTGAGACACAACGTGGCTTTCCCCCGCCGCTCTAGAACTAGTGGATCCAAATAAAACGAAAGGCTCA
GTCGAAAGACTGGGCCTTTCGTTTTATCTGTTGTTTGTCGCATTATAGCAGACGTCCAGGTTGGGATACC
TGAAACAAAACCCATCGTACGGCCAAGGAAGTCTC
